>Addgene plasmid #57539 | mGeos2-VEL2-Actin-C-18 | addgene full sequence | sequence record 218586 | Addgene NGS Result
TTCTTTCCTGCGTTATCCCCTGATTCTGTGGATAACCGTATTACCGCCATGCATTAGTTATTAATAGTAA
TCAATTACGGGGTCATTAGTTCATAGCCCATATATGGAGTTCCGCGTTACATAACTTACGGTAAATGGCC
CGCCTGGCTGACCGCCCAACGACCCCCGCCCATTGACGTCAATAATGACGTATGTTCCCATAGTAACGCC
AATAGGGACTTTCCATTGACGTCAATGGGTGGAGTATTTACGGTAAACTGCCCACTTGGCAGTACATCAA
GTGTATCATATGCCAAGTACGCCCCCTATTGACGTCAATGACGGTAAATGGCCCGCCTGGCATTATGCCC
AGTACATGACCTTATGGGACTTTCCTACTTGGCAGTACATCTACGTATTAGTCATCGCTATTACCATGGT
GATGCGGTTTTGGCAGTACATCAATGGGCGTGGATAGCGGTTTGACTCACGGGGATTTCCAAGTCTCCAC
CCCATTGACGTCAATGGGAGTTTGTTTTGGCACCAAAATCAACGGGACTTTCCAAAATGTCGTAACAACT
CCGCCCCATTGACGCAAATGGGCGGTAGGCGTGTACGGTGGGAGGTCTATATAAGCAGAGCTGGTTTAGT
GAACCGTCAGATCCGCTAGCGCTACCGGTCGCCACCATGAGTGCGATTAAGCCAGACATGAAGATCAAAC
TCCGTATGGAAGGCAACGTAAACGGGCACCACTTTGTGATCGACGGAGATGGTACAGGCAAGCCTTTTGA
GGGAAAACAGAGTATGGATCTTGAAGTCAAAGAGGGCGGACCTCTGCCTTTTGCCTTTGATATCCTGACC
ACTGCATTCCTGTACGGCAACAGGGTATTCGCCAAATATCCAGACAACATACAAGACTATTTTAAGCAGT
CGTTTCCTAAGGGGTATTCGTGGGAACGAAGCTTGACTTTCGAAGACGGGGGCATTTGCAACGCCAGAAA
CGACATAACAATGGAAGGGGACACTTTCTATAATAAAGTTCGATTTTATGGTACCAACTTTCCCGCCAAT
GGTCCAGTTATGCAGAAGAAGACGCTGAAATGGGAGCCCTCCACTGAGAAAATGTATGTGCGTGATGGAG
TGCTGACGGGTGATGTAGAGATGGCTTTGTTGCTTGAAGGAAATGCCCATTACCGATGTGACTCCAGAAC
TACTTACAAAGCTAAGGAGAAGGGTGTCAAGTTACCAGGCGCCCACTTTGTGGACCACTGCATTGAGATT
TTAAGCCATGACAAAGATTACAACAAGGTTAAGCTGTATGAGCATGCTGTTGCTCATTCTGGATTGCCTG
ACAATGCCAGACGATCCGGACTCAGATCTGGCAGCGGTGGAGGCAGCGCATCCGGCGGAAGCGGAAGCGA
TGATGATATCGCCGCGCTCGTCGTCGACAACGGCTCCGGCATGTGCAAGGCCGGCTTCGCGGGCGACGAT
GCCCCCCGGGCCGTCTTCCCCTCCATCGTGGGGCGCCCCAGGCACCAGGGCGTGATGGTGGGCATGGGTC
AGAAGGATTCCTATGTGGGCGACGAGGCCCAGAGCAAGAGAGGCATCCTCACCCTGAAGTACCCCATCGA
GCACGGCATCGTCACCAACTGGGACGACATGGAGAAAATCTGGCACCACACCTTCTACAATGAGCTGCGT
GTGGCTCCCGAGGAGCACCCCGTGCTGCTGACCGAGGCCCCCCTGAACCCCAAGGCCAACCGCGAGAAGA
TGACCCAGATCATGTTTGAGACCTTCAACACCCCAGCCATGTACGTTGCTATCCAGGCTGTGCTATCCCT
GTACGCCTCTGGCCGTACCACTGGCATCGTGATGGACTCCGGTGACGGGGTCACCCACACTGTGCCCATC
TACGAGGGGTATGCCCTCCCCCATGCCATCCTGCGTCTGGACCTGGCTGGCCGGGACCTGACTGACTACC
TCATGAAGATCCTCACCGAGCGCGGCTACAGCTTCACCACCACGGCCGAGCGGGAAATCGTGCGTGACAT
TAAGGAGAAGCTGTGCTACGTCGCCCTGGACTTCGAGCAAGAGATGGCCACGGCTGCTTCCAGCTCCTCC
CTGGAGAAGAGCTACGAGCTGCCTGACGGCCAGGTCATCACCATTGGCAATGAGCGGTTCCGCTGCCCTG
AGGCACTCTTCCAGCCTTCCTTCCTGGGCATGGAGTCCTGTGGCATCCACGAAACTACCTTCAACTCCAT
CATGAAGTGTGACGTGGACATCCGCAAAGACCTGTACGCCAACACAGTGCTGTCTGGCGGCACCACCATG
TACCCTGGCATTGCCGACAGGATGCAGAAGGAGATCACTGCCCTGGCACCCAGCACAATGAAGATCAAGA
TCATTGCTCCTCCTGAGCGCAAGTACTCCGTGTGGATCGGCGGCTCCATCCTGGCCTCGCTGTCCACCTT
CCAGCAGATGTGGATCAGCAAGCAGGAGTATGACGAGTCCGGCCCCTCCATCGTCCACCGCAAATGCTTC
TAGGGATCCACCGGATCTAGATAACTGATCATAATCAGCCATACCACATTTGTAGAGGTTTTACTTGCTT
TAAAAAACCTCCCACACCTCCCCCTGAACCTGAAACATAAAATGAATGCAATTGTTGTTGTTAACTTGTT
TATTGCAGCTTATAATGGTTACAAATAAAGCAATAGCATCACAAATTTCACAAATAAAGCATTTTTTTCA
CTGCATTCTAGTTGTGGTTTGTCCAAACTCATCAATGTATCTTAAGGCGTAAATTGTAAGCGTTAATATT
TTGTTAAAATTCGCGTTAAATTTTTGTTAAATCAGCTCATTTTTTAACCAATAGGCCGAAATCGGCAAAA
TCCCTTATAAATCAAAAGAATAGACCGAGATAGGGT
[37 nt withheld, positions 2907-2943]
AAAGAACGTGGACTCCAACGTCAAAGG
[49 nt withheld, positions 2971-3019]
T
[91 nt withheld, positions 3021-3111]
G
[124 nt withheld, positions 3113-3236]
CAGGTGGCACTTTTCGGGGAAATGTGCGCGGAACCCCTATTTGTTTATTTTTCTAAATACATTCAAATAT
GTATCCGCTCATGAGACAATAACCCTGATAAATGCTTCAATAATATTGAAAAAGGAAGAGTCCTGAGGCG
GAAAGAACCAGCTGTGGAATGTGTGTCAGTTAGGGTGTGGAAAGTCCCCAGGCTCCCCAGCAGGCAGAAG
TATGCAAAGCATGCATCTCAATTAGTCAGCAACCATAGTCCCGCCCCTAACTCCGCCCATCCCGCCCCTA
ACTCCGCCCAGTTCCGCCCATTCTCCGCCCCATGGCTGACTAATTTTTTTTATTTATGCAGAGGCCGAGG
CCGCCTCGGCCTCTGAGCTATTCCAGAAGTAGTGAGGAGGCTTTTTTGGAGGCCTAGGCTTTTGCAAAGA
TCGATCAAGAGACAGGATGAGGATCGTTTCGCATGATTGAACAAGATGGATTGCACGCAGGTTCTCCGGC
CGCTTGGGTGGAGAGGCTATTCGGCTATGACTGGGCACAACAGACAATCGGCTGCTCTGATGCCGCCGTG
TTCCGGCTGTCAGCGCAGGGGCGCCCGGTTCTTTTTGTCAAGACCGACCTGTCCGGTGCCCTGAATGAAC
TGCAAGACGAGGCAGCGCGGCTATCGTGGCTGGCCACGACGGGCGTTCCTTGCGCAGCTGTGCTCGACGT
TGTCACTGAAGCGGGAAGGGACTGGCTGCTATTGGGCGAAGTGCCGGGGCAGGATCTCCTGTCATCTCAC
CTTGCTCCTGCCGAGAAAGTATCCATCATGGCTGATGCAATGCGGCGGCTGCATACGCTTGATCCGGCTA
CCTGCCCATTCGACCACCAAGCGAAACATCGCATCGAGCGAGCACGTACTCGGATGGAAGCCGGTCTTGT
CGATCAGGATGATCTGGACGAAGAGCATCAGGGGCTCGCGCCAGCCGAACTGTTCGCCAGGCTCAAGGCG
AGCATGCCCGACGGCGAGGATCTCGTCGTGACCCATGGCGATGCCTGCTTGCCGAATATCATGGTGGAAA
ATGGCCGCTTTTCTGGATTCATCGACTGTGGCCGGCTGGGTGTGGCGGACCGCTATCAGGACATAGCGTT
GGCTACCCGTGATATTGCTGAAGAGCTTGGCGGCGAATGGGCTGACCGCTTCCTCGTGCTTTACGGTATC
GCCGCTCCCGATTCGCAGCGCATCGCCTTCTATCGCCTTCTTGACGAGTTCTTCTGAGCGGGACTCTGGG
GTTCGAAATGACCGACCAAGCGACGCCCAACCTGCCATCACGAGATTTCGATTCCACCGCCGCCTTCTAT
GAAAGGTTGGGCTTCGGAATCGTTTTCCGGGACGCCGGCTGGATGATCCTCCAGCGCGGGGATCTCATGC
TGGAGTTCTTCGCCCACCCTAGGGGGAGGCTAACTGAAACACGGAAGGAGACAATACCGGAAGGAACCCG
CGCTATGACGGCAATAAAAAGACAGAATAAAACGCACGGTGTTGGGTCGTTTGTTCATAAACGCGGGGTT
CGGTCCCAGGGCTGGCACTCTGTCGATACCCCACCGAGACCCCATTGGGGCCAATACGCCCGCGTTTCTT
CCTTTTCCCCACCCCACCCCCCAAGTTCGGGTGAAGGCCCAGGGCTCGCAGCCAACGTCGGGGCGGCAGG
CCCTGCCATAGCCTCAGGTTACTCATATATACTTTAGATTGATTTAAAACTTCATTTTTAATTTAAAAGG
ATCTAGGTGAAGATCCTTTTTGATAATCTCATGACCAAAATCCCTTAACGTGAGTTTTCGTTCCACTGAG
CGTCAGACCCCGTAGAAAAGATCAAAGGATCTTCTTGAGATCCTTTTTTTCTGCGCGTAATCTGCTGCTT
GCAAACAAAAAAACCACCGCTACCAGCGGTGGTTTGTTTGCCGGATCAAGAGCTACCAACTCTTTTTCCG
AAGGTAACTGGCTTCAGCAGAGCGCAGATACCAAATACTGTTCTTCTAGTGTAGCCGTAGTTAGGCCACC
ACTTCAAGAACTCTGTAGCACCGCCTACATACCTCGCTCTGCTAATCCTGTTACCAGTGGCTGCTGCCAG
TGGCGATAAGTCGTGTCTTACCGGGTTGGACTCAAGACGATAGTTACCGGATAAGGCGCAGCGGTCGGGC
TGAACGGGGGGTTCGTGCACACAGCCCAGCTTGGAGCGAACGACCTACACCGAACTGAGATACCTACAGC
GTGAGCTATGAGAAAGCGCCACGCTTCCCGAAGGGAGAAAGGCGGACAGGTATCCGGTAAGCGGCAGGGT
CGGAACAGGAGAGCGCACGAGGGAGCTTCCAGGGGGAAACGCCTGGTATCTTTATAGTCCTGTCGGGTTT
CGCCACCTCTGACTTGAGCGTCGATTTTTGTGATGCTCGTCAGGGGGGCGGAGCCTATGGAAAAACGCCA
GCAACGCGGCCTTTTTACGGTTCCTGGCCTTTTGCTGGCCTTTTGCTCACATG
Features (pLannotate 1.2.2; 15 found; start..end, strand, type, name):
      1..47      +  rep_origin     RSF ori (fragment): Plasmids containing the RSF 1030 origin of replication can be propagated in E. coli cells that contain additional plasmids with compatible origins.
    115..418     +  enhancer       CMV enhancer: human cytomegalovirus immediate early enhancer
    419..622     +  promoter       CMV promoter: human cytomegalovirus (CMV) immediate early promoter
    667..1345    +  CDS            Skylan-NS (fragment): truly monomeric reversibly photoswitchable fluorescent protein, suitable for nonlinear structured illumination microscopy (Zhang et al., 2016) mEos3.1 derivative that eliminates the green-to-red conversion
   1399..2520    +  CDS            ACTB: ACTB_BOVIN - Experimental evidence at protein level: Swiss-Prot protein existence level 1. Actin is a highly conserved protein that polymerizes to produce filaments that form cross-linked networks in the cytoplasm of cells. Actin exists in both monomeric (G-actin) and polymeric (F-actin) forms, both forms playing key functions, such as cell motility and contraction. In addition to their role in the cytoplasmic cytoskeleton, G- and F-actin also localize in the nucleus, and regulate gene transcription and motility and repair of damaged DNA. From Bos taurus (Bovine).
   2546..2630    +  CDS            large T antigen (fragment): large T antigen from SV40 (simian virus 40)
   2653..2774    +  polyA_signal   SV40 poly(A) signal: SV40 polyadenylation signal
   2808..3236    -  rep_origin     f1 ori (sequence partly withheld): f1 bacteriophage origin of replication; arrow indicates direction of (+) strand synthesis
   3263..3367    +  promoter       AmpR promoter: bla
   3436..3646    +  promoter       SV40 promoter: SV40 early promoter
   3689..4483    +  CDS            NeoR/KanR: aminoglycoside phosphotransferase from Tn5; aph(3')-II (or nptII); confers resistance to neomycin, kanamycin, and G418 (Geneticin®)
   4504..4656    +  CDS            ble (fragment): BLE_KLEPN - Experimental evidence at protein level: Swiss-Prot protein existence level 1. Binding protein with a strong affinity to the bleomycin family of antibiotics. Binds to CL990; an antimitotic-antibiotic compound. From Klebsiella pneumoniae.
   4715..4762    +  polyA_signal   HSV TK poly(A) signal: herpes simplex virus thymidine kinase polyadenylation signal (Cole and Stacy, 1985)
   4853..4869    -  polyA_signal   bGH poly(A) signal (fragment): bovine growth hormone polyadenylation signal
   5091..5679    +  rep_origin     ori: high-copy-number ColE1/pMB1/pBR322/pUC origin of replication
