[The description below was written by a language model from this plasmid's Addgene catalogue record and pLannotate feature annotations shown in this document.]
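Description:
mGeos2-VEL2-Actin-C-18 is a mammalian expression plasmid built on the C1-style mGeos2-VEL2-C1 backbone. It encodes human beta-actin (ACTB) fused at its N terminus to the fluorescent protein mGeos2-VEL2. The fusion is transcribed from the human cytomegalovirus immediate-early enhancer and promoter and terminated by an SV40 polyadenylation signal. In the sequenced 5,739 nt record, the fluorescent protein reading frame lies directly upstream of the actin coding sequence, separated by a short linker region. The "18" in the name probably refers to that linker's length, although the record does not say so.

The automated annotation labels the fluorescent protein as a fragment of Skylan-NS, an mEos3.1 derivative. This most likely reflects sequence similarity among Eos-family proteins, not the true identity of the tag. It likewise matches the actin to the bovine protein, which is consistent with the strong conservation of beta-actin, while the catalogue entry gives the species as human. The short hits to large T antigen, ble, bGH poly(A) and RSF ori are fragments and are probably backbone remnants or chance matches.

Propagation in E. coli relies on a high-copy ColE1/pUC-type origin, and an f1 origin is also present. A single NeoR/KanR (aminoglycoside phosphotransferase) gene serves both hosts. A bacterial promoter drives it for kanamycin selection, and the SV40 early promoter with an HSV TK poly(A) signal drives it for G418 selection of stably transfected mammalian cells.

The stated purpose is labelling of actin for fluorescence imaging. Two spectral states are recorded, with excitation/emission of 503/514 nm and 569/581 nm, which suggests a green and a red form. This makes the construct suited to live-cell and photoswitching-based imaging of the actin cytoskeleton.
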