Addgene plasmid #57539: mGeos2-VEL2-Actin-C-18
Purpose: Localization: Actin, Excitation: 503 / 569, Emission: 514 / 581
Depositing lab: Michael Davidson. Depositing organization: Florida State University, Tallahassee.
Backbone
  Vector backbone: mGeos2-VEL2-C1
  Backbone size w/o insert (bp): 4750
  Vector type: Mammalian Expression
  Selectable markers: Neomycin (select with G418)
Growth in bacteria
  Bacterial resistance: Kanamycin, 50 μg/mL
  Growth temperature: 37°C
  Growth strain: DH5alpha
  Copy number: High Copy
Gene/Insert
  Gene/Insert name: Actin (alt name: NM_001101.3)
  Species: H. sapiens (human)
  Entrez Gene: ACTB (a.k.a. BKRNS, BNS, BRWS1, CSMH, DDS1, PS1TP5BP1, THC8)
  Promoter: CMV
  Tag / fusion protein: mGeos2-VEL2 (N terminal on backbone)
  Cloning method: Unknown
  Sequencing primers: 5′ CMV-F; 3′ SV40pA-R
Terms and licenses: Academic/Nonprofit Terms; Industry Terms
Depositor comments: . Excitation = 503 / 569; Emission = 514 / 581
How to cite: mGeos2-VEL2-Actin-C-18 was a gift from Michael Davidson (Addgene plasmid # 57539 ; http://n2t.net/addgene:57539 ; RRID:Addgene_57539)
