>Addgene plasmid #57539 | mGeos2-VEL2-Actin-C-18 | depositor partial sequence | sequence record 88683 | insert sequence
GTCAGATCCGCTAGCGCTACCGGTCGCCACCATGAGTGCGATTAAGCCAGACATGAAGATCAAACTCCGT
ATGGAAGGCAACGTAAACGGGCACCACTTTGTGATCGACGGAGATGGTACAGGCAAGCCTTTTGAGGGAA
AACAGAGTATGGATCTTGAAGTCAAAGAGGGCGGACCTCTGCCTTTTGCCTTTGATATCCTGACCACTGC
ATTCCTGTACGGCAACAGGGTATTCGCCAAATATCCAGACAACATACAAGACTATTTTAAGCAGTCGTTT
CCTAAGGGGTATTCGTGGGAACGAAGCTTGACTTTCGAAGACGGGGGCATTTGCAACGCCAGAAACGACA
TAACAATGGAAGGGGACACTTTCTATAATAAAGTTCGATTTTATGGTACCAACTTTCCCGCCAATGGTCC
AGTTATGCAGAAGAAGACGCTGAAATGGGAGCCCTCCACTGAGAAAATGTATGTGCGTGATGGAGTGCTG
ACGGGTGATGTAGAGATGGCTTTGTTGCTTGAAGGAAATGCCCATTACCGATGTGACTCCAGAACTACTT
ACAAAGCTAAGGAGAAGGGTGTCAAGTTACCAGGCGCCCACTTTGTGGACCACTGCATTGAGATTTTAAG
CCATGACAAAGATTACAACAAGGTTAAGCTGTATGAGCATGCTGTTGCTCATTCTGGATTGCCTGACAAT
GCCAGACGATCCGGACTCAGATCTGGCAGCGGTGGAGGCAGCGCATCCGGCGGAAGCGGAAGCGATGATG
ATATCGCCGCGCTCGTCGTCGACAACGGCTCCGGCATGTGCAAGGCCGGCTTCGCGGGCGACGATGCCCC
CCGGGCCGTCTTCCCCTCCATCGTGGGGCGCCCCAGGCACCAGGGCGTGATGGTGGGCATGGGTCAGAAG
GATTCCTATGTGGGCGACGAGGCCCAGAGCAAGAGAGGCATCCTCACCCTGAAGTACCCCATCGAGCACG
GCATCGTCACCAACTGGGACGACATGGAGAAAATCTGGCACCACACCTTCTACAATGAGCTGCGTGTGGC
TCCCGAGGAGCACCCCGTGCTGCTGACCGAGGCCCCCCTGAACCCCAAGGCCAACCGCGAGAAGATGACC
CAGATCATGTTTGAGACCTTCAACACCCCAGCCATGTACGTTGCTATCCAGGCTGTGCTATCCCTGTACG
CCTCTGGCCGTACCACTGGCATCGTGATGGACTCCGGTGACGGGGTCACCCACACTGTGCCCATCTACGA
GGGGTATGCCCTCCCCCATGCCATCCTGCGTCTGGACCTGGCTGGCCGGGACCTGACTGACTACCTCATG
AAGATCCTCACCGAGCGCGGCTACAGCTTCACCACCACGGCCGAGCGGGAAATCGTGCGTGACATTAAGG
AGAAGCTGTGCTACGTCGCCCTGGACTTCGAGCAAGAGATGGCCACGGCTGCTTCCAGCTCCTCCCTGGA
GAAGAGCTACGAGCTGCCTGACGGCCAGGTCATCACCATTGGCAATGAGCGGTTCCGCTGCCCTGAGGCA
CTCTTCCAGCCTTCCTTCCTGGGCATGGAGTCCTGTGGCATCCACGAAACTACCTTCAACTCCATCATGA
AGTGTGACGTGGACATCCGCAAAGACCTGTACGCCAACACAGTGCTGTCTGGCGGCACCACCATGTACCC
TGGCATTGCCGACAGGATGCAGAAGGAGATCACTGCCCTGGCACCCAGCACAATGAAGATCAAGATCATT
GCTCCTCCTGAGCGCAAGTACTCCGTGTGGATCGGCGGCTCCATCCTGGCCTCGCTGTCCACCTTCCAGC
AGATGTGGATCAGCAAGCAGGAGTATGACGAGTCCGGCCCCTCCATCGTCCACCGCAAATGCTTCTAGGG
ATCCACCGGATCTAGATAACTGATCATAATCAGCCA
